>Addgene plasmid #32633 | pcDNA-SADB19G | addgene full sequence | sequence record 148140 | Addgene NGS result
GACATTGATTATTGACTAGTTATTAATAGTAATCAATTACGGGGTCATTAGTTCATAGCCCATATATGGA
GTTCCGCGTTACATAACTTACGGTAAATGGCCCGCCTGGCTGACCGCCCAACGACCCCCGCCCATTGACG
TCAATAATGACGTATGTTCCCATAGTAACGCCAATAGGGACTTTCCATTGACGTCAATGGGTGGAGTATT
TACGGTAAACTGCCCACTTGGCAGTACATCAAGTGTATCATATGCCAAGTACGCCCCCTATTGACGTCAA
TGACGGTAAATGGCCCGCCTGGCATTATGCCCAGTACATGACCTTATGGGACTTTCCTACTTGGCAGTAC
ATCTACGTATTAGTCATCGCTATTACCATGGTGATGCGGTTTTGGCAGTACATCAATGGGCGTGGATAGC
GGTTTGACTCACGGGGATTTCCAAGTCTCCACCCCATTGACGTCAATGGGAGTTTGTTTTGGCACCAAAA
TCAACGGGACTTTCCAAAATGTCGTAACAACTCCGCCCCATTGACGCAAATGGGCGGTAGGCGTGTACGG
TGGGAGGTCTATATAAGCAGAGCTCTCTGGCTAACTAGAGAACCCACTGCTTACTGGCTTATCGAAATTA
ATACGACTCACTATAGGGAGACCCAAGCTTGGTACCGAGCTCGGATCCGCCACCATGGTTCCTCAGGCTC
TCCTGTTTGTACCCCTTCTGGTTTTTCCATTGTGTTTTGGGAAATTCCCTATTTACACGATACCAGACAA
GCTTGGTCCCTGGAGTCCGATTGACATACATCACCTCAGCTGCCCAAACAATTTGGTAGTGGAGGACGAA
GGATGCACCAACCTGTCAGGGTTCTCCTACATGGAACTTAAAGTTGGATACATCTTAGCCATAAAAGTGA
ACGGGTTCACTTGCACAGGCGTTGTGACGGAGGCTGAAACCTACACTAACTTCGTTGGTTATGTCACAAC
CACGTTCAAAAGAAAGCATTTCCGCCCAACACCAGATGCATGTAGAGCCGCGTACAACTGGAAGATGGCC
GGTGACCCCAGATATGAAGAGTCTCTACACAATCCGTACCCTGACTACCGCTGGCTTCGAACTGTAAAAA
CCACCAAGGAGTCTCTCGTTATCATATCTCCAAGTGTGGCAGATTTGGACCCATATGACAGATCCCTTCA
CTCGAGGGTCTTCCCTAGCGGGAAGTGCTCAGGAGTAGCGGTGTCTTCTACCTACTGCTCCACTAACCAC
GATTACACCATTTGGATGCCCGAGAATCCGAGACTAGGGATGTCTTGTGACATTTTTACCAATAGTAGAG
GGAAGAGAGCATCCAAAGGGAGTGAGACTTGCGGCTTTGTAGATGAAAGAGGCCTATATAAGTCTTTAAA
AGGAGCATGCAAACTCAAGTTATGTGGAGTTCTAGGACTTAGACTTATGGATGGAACATGGGTCTCGATG
CAAACATCAAATGAAACCAAATGGTGCCCTCCCGATAAGTTGGTGAACCTGCACGACTTTCGCTCAGACG
AAATTGAGCACCTTGTTGTAGAGGAGTTGGTCAGGAAGAGAGAGGAGTGTCTGGATGCACTAGAGTCCAT
CATGACAACCAAGTCAGTGAGTTTCAGACGTCTCAGTCATTTAAGAAAACTTGTCCCTGGGTTTGGAAAA
GCATATACCATATTCAACAAGACCTTGATGGAAGCCGATGCTCACTACAAGTCAGTCAGAACTTGGAATG
AGATCCTCCCTTCAAAAGGGTGTTTAAGAGTTGGGGGGAGGTGTCATCCTCATGTGAACGGGGTGTTTTT
CAATGGTATAATATTAGGACCTGACGGCAATGTCTTAATCCCAGAGATGCAATCATCCCTCCTCCAGCAA
CATATGGAGTTGTTGGAATCCTCGGTTATCCCCCTTGTGCACCCCCTGGCAGACCCGTCTACCGTTTTCA
AGGACGGTGACGAGGCTGAGGATTTTGTTGAAGTTCACCTTCCCGATGTGCACAATCAGGTCTCAGGAGT
TGACTTGGGTCTCCCGAACTGGGGGAAGTATGTATTACTGAGTGCAGGGGCCCTGACTGCCTTGATGTTG
ATAATTTTCCTGATGACATGTTGTAGAAGAGTCAATCGATCAGAACCTACGCAACACAATCTCAGAGGGA
CAGGGAGGGAGGTGTCAGTCACTCCCCAAAGCGGGAAGATCATATCTTCATGGGAATCACACAAGAGTGG
GGGTGAGACCAGACTGTAAGCGGCCGCTCGAGCATGCATCTAGAGGGCCCTATTCTATAGTGTCACCTAA
ATGCTAGAGCTCGCTGATCAGCCTCGACTGTGCCTTCTAGTTGCCAGCCATCTGTTGTTTGCCCCTCCCC
CGTGCCTTCCTTGACCCTGGAAGGTGCCACTCCCACTGTCCTTTCCTAATAAAATGAGGAAATTGCATCG
CATTGTCTGAGTAGGTGTCATTCTATTCTGGGGGGTGGGGTGGGGCAGGACAGCAAGGGGGAGGATTGGG
AAGACAATAGCAGGCATGCTGGGGATGCGGTGGGCTCTATGGCTTCTGAGGCGGAAAGAACCAGCTGGGG
CTCTAGGGGGTATCCCC
[124 nt withheld, positions 2608-2731]
C
[91 nt withheld, positions 2733-2823]
A
[49 nt withheld, positions 2825-2873]
CCTTTGACGTTGGAGTCCACGTTCTTT
[37 nt withheld, positions 2901-2937]
ACCCTATCTCGGTCTATTCTTTTGATTTATAAGGGATTTTGCCGATTTCGGCCTATTGGTTAAAAAATGA
GCTGATTTAACAAAAATTTAACGCGAATTAATTCTGTGGAATGTGTGTCAGTTAGGGTGTGGAAAGTCCC
CAGGCTCCCCAGCAGGCAGAAGTATGCAAAGCATGCATCTCAATTAGTCAGCAACCAGGTGTGGAAAGTC
CCCAGGCTCCCCAGCAGGCAGAAGTATGCAAAGCATGCATCTCAATTAGTCAGCAACCATAGTCCCGCCC
CTAACTCCGCCCATCCCGCCCCTAACTCCGCCCAGTTCCGCCCATTCTCCGCCCCATGGCTGACTAATTT
TTTTTATTTATGCAGAGGCCGAGGCCGCCTCTGCCTCTGAGCTATTCCAGAAGTAGTGAGGAGGCTTTTT
TGGAGGCCTAGGCTTTTGCAAAAAGCTCCCGGGAGCTTGTATATCCATTTTCGGATCTGATCAAGAGACA
GGATGAGGATCGTTTCGCATGATTGAACAAGATGGATTGCACGCAGGTTCTCCGGCCGCTTGGGTGGAGA
GGCTATTCGGCTATGACTGGGCACAACAGACAATCGGCTGCTCTGATGCCGCCGTGTTCCGGCTGTCAGC
GCAGGGGCGCCCGGTTCTTTTTGTCAAGACCGACCTGTCCGGTGCCCTGAATGAACTGCAGGACGAGGCA
GCGCGGCTATCGTGGCTGGCCACGACGGGCGTTCCTTGCGCAGCTGTGCTCGACGTTGTCACTGAAGCGG
GAAGGGACTGGCTGCTATTGGGCGAAGTGCCGGGGCAGGATCTCCTGTCATCTCACCTTGCTCCTGCCGA
GAAAGTATCCATCATGGCTGATGCAATGCGGCGGCTGCATACGCTTGATCCGGCTACCTGCCCATTCGAC
CACCAAGCGAAACATCGCATCGAGCGAGCACGTACTCGGATGGAAGCCGGTCTTGTCGATCAGGATGATC
TGGACGAAGAGCATCAGGGGCTCGCGCCAGCCGAACTGTTCGCCAGGCTCAAGGCGCGCATGCCCGACGG
CGAGGATCTCGTCGTGACCCATGGCGATGCCTGCTTGCCGAATATCATGGTGGAAAATGGCCGCTTTTCT
GGATTCATCGACTGTGGCCGGCTGGGTGTGGCGGACCGCTATCAGGACATAGCGTTGGCTACCCGTGATA
TTGCTGAAGAGCTTGGCGGCGAATGGGCTGACCGCTTCCTCGTGCTTTACGGTATCGCCGCTCCCGATTC
GCAGCGCATCGCCTTCTATCGCCTTCTTGACGAGTTCTTCTGAGCGGGACTCTGGGGTTCGAAATGACCG
ACCAAGCGACGCCCAACCTGCCATCACGAGATTTCGATTCCACCGCCGCCTTCTATGAAAGGTTGGGCTT
CGGAATCGTTTTCCGGGACGCCGGCTGGATGATCCTCCAGCGCGGGGATCTCATGCTGGAGTTCTTCGCC
CACCCCAACTTGTTTATTGCAGCTTATAATGGTTACAAATAAAGCAATAGCATCACAAATTTCACAAATA
AAGCATTTTTTTCACTGCATTCTAGTTGTGGTTTGTCCAAACTCATCAATGTATCTTATCATGTCTGTAT
ACCGTCGACCTCTAGCTAGAGCTTGGCGTAATCATGGTCATAGCTGTTTCCTGTGTGAAATTGTTATCCG
CTCACAATTCCACACAACATACGAGCCGGAAGCATAAAGTGTAAAGCCTGGGGTGCCTAATGAGTGAGCT
AACTCACATTAATTGCGTTGCGCTCACTGCCCGCTTTCCAGTCGGGAAACCTGTCGTGCCAGCTGCATTA
ATGAATCGGCCAACGCGCGGGGAGAGGCGGTTTGCGTATTGGGCGCTCTTCCGCTTCCTCGCTCACTGAC
TCGCTGCGCTCGGTCGTTCGGCTGCGGCGAGCGGTATCAGCTCACTCAAAGGCGGTAATACGGTTATCCA
CAGAATCAGGGGATAACGCAGGAAAGAACATGTGAGCAAAAGGCCAGCAAAAGGCCAGGAACCGTAAAAA
GGCCGCGTTGCTGGCGTTTTTCCATAGGCTCCGCCCCCCTGACGAGCATCACAAAAATCGACGCTCAAGT
CAGAGGTGGCGAAACCCGACAGGACTATAAAGATACCAGGCGTTTCCCCCTGGAAGCTCCCTCGTGCGCT
CTCCTGTTCCGACCCTGCCGCTTACCGGATACCTGTCCGCCTTTCTCCCTTCGGGAAGCGTGGCGCTTTC
TCATAGCTCACGCTGTAGGTATCTCAGTTCGGTGTAGGTCGTTCGCTCCAAGCTGGGCTGTGTGCACGAA
CCCCCCGTTCAGCCCGACCGCTGCGCCTTATCCGGTAACTATCGTCTTGAGTCCAACCCGGTAAGACACG
ACTTATCGCCACTGGCAGCAGCCACTGGTAACAGGATTAGCAGAGCGAGGTATGTAGGCGGTGCTACAGA
GTTCTTGAAGTGGTGGCCTAACTACGGCTACACTAGAAGAACAGTATTTGGTATCTGCGCTCTGCTGAAG
CCAGTTACCTTCGGAAAAAGAGTTGGTAGCTCTTGATCCGGCAAACAAACCACCGCTGGTAGCGGTGGTT
TTTTTGTTTGCAAGCAGCAGATTACGCGCAGAAAAAAAGGATCTCAAGAAGATCCTTTGATCTTTTCTAC
GGGGTCTGACGCTCAGTGGAACGAAAACTCACGTTAAGGGATTTTGGTCATGAGATTATCAAAAAGGATC
TTCACCTAGATCCTTTTAAATTAAAAATGAAGTTTTAAATCAATCTAAAGTATATATGAGTAAACTTGGT
CTGACAGTTACCAATGCTTAATCAGTGAGGCACCTATCTCAGCGATCTGTCTATTTCGTTCATCCATAGT
TGCCTGACTCCCCGTCGTGTAGATAACTACGATACGGGAGGGCTTACCATCTGGCCCCAGTGCTGCAATG
ATACCGCGAGACCCACGCTCACCGGCTCCAGATTTATCAGCAATAAACCAGCCAGCCGGAAGGGCCGAGC
GCAGAAGTGGTCCTGCAACTTTATCCGCCTCCATCCAGTCTATTAATTGTTGCCGGGAAGCTAGAGTAAG
TAGTTCGCCAGTTAATAGTTTGCGCAACGTTGTTGCCATTGCTACAGGCATCGTGGTGTCACGCTCGTCG
TTTGGTATGGCTTCATTCAGCTCCGGTTCCCAACGATCAAGGCGAGTTACATGATCCCCCATGTTGTGCA
AAAAAGCGGTTAGCTCCTTCGGTCCTCCGATCGTTGTCAGAAGTAAGTTGGCCGCAGTGTTATCACTCAT
GGTTATGGCAGCACTGCATAATTCTCTTACTGTCATGCCATCCGTAAGATGCTTTTCTGTGACTGGTGAG
TACTCAACCAAGTCATTCTGAGAATAGTGTATGCGGCGACCGAGTTGCTCTTGCCCGGCGTCAATACGGG
ATAATACCGCGCCACATAGCAGAACTTTAAAAGTGCTCATCATTGGAAAACGTTCTTCGGGGCGAAAACT
CTCAAGGATCTTACCGCTGTTGAGATCCAGTTCGATGTAACCCACTCGTGCACCCAACTGATCTTCAGCA
TCTTTTACTTTCACCAGCGTTTCTGGGTGAGCAAAAACAGGAAGGCAAAATGCCGCAAAAAAGGGAATAA
GGGCGACACGGAAATGTTGAATACTCATACTCTTCCTTTTTCAATATTATTGAAGCATTTATCAGGGTTA
TTGTCTCATGAGCGGATACATATTTGAATGTATTTAGAAAAATAAACAAATAGGGGTTCCGCGCACATTT
CCCCGAAAAGTGCCACCTGACGTCGACGGATCGGGAGATCTCCCGATCCCCTATGGTGCACTCTCAGTAC
AATCTGCTCTGATGCCGCATAGTTAAGCCAGTATCTGCTCCCTGCTTGTGTGTTGGAGGTCGCTGAGTAG
TGCGCGAGCAAAATTTAAGCTACAACAAGGCAAGGCTTGACCGACAATTGCATGAAGAATCTGCTTAGGG
TTAGGCGTTTTGCGCTGCTTCGCGATGTACGGGCCAGATATACGCGTT
Features (pLannotate 1.2.2; 21 found; start..end, strand, type, name):
      1..380     +  enhancer       CMV enhancer: human cytomegalovirus immediate early enhancer
    381..584     +  promoter       CMV promoter: human cytomegalovirus (CMV) immediate early promoter
    580..613     +  LTR            5' LTR (truncated) (fragment): truncated 5' long terminal repeat (LTR) from HIV-1
    629..647     +  promoter       T7 promoter: promoter for bacteriophage T7 RNA polymerase
    685..2256    +  CDS            G: GLYCO_RABVS - Experimental evidence at protein level: Swiss-Prot protein existence level 1. Attaches the virus to host cellular receptor, inducing endocytosis of the virion. In the endosome, the acidic pH induces conformational changes in the glycoprotein trimer, which trigger fusion between virus and cell membrane. There is convincing in vitro evidence that the muscular form of the nicotinic acetylcholine receptor (nAChR), the neuronal cell adhesion molecule (NCAM), and the p75 neurotrophin receptor (p75NTR) bind glycoprotein and thereby facilitate rabies virus entry into cells (By similarity
   2294..2312    -  promoter       SP6 promoter: promoter for bacteriophage SP6 RNA polymerase
   2338..2562    +  polyA_signal   bGH poly(A) signal: bovine growth hormone polyadenylation signal
   2566..2587    +  promoter       SV40 promoter (fragment): SV40 enhancer and early promoter
   2608..3036    +  rep_origin     f1 ori (sequence partly withheld): f1 bacteriophage origin of replication; arrow indicates direction of (+) strand synthesis
   3050..3379    +  promoter       SV40 promoter: SV40 enhancer and early promoter
   3446..4237    +  CDS            neo: KKA2_KLEPN - Also known as kan, nptII. Experimental evidence at protein level: Swiss-Prot protein existence level 1. Resistance to kanamycin, neomycin, paromomycin, ribostamycin, butirosin and gentamicin B. From Klebsiella pneumoniae.
   4261..4419    +  CDS            ble (fragment): BLE_KLEPN - Experimental evidence at protein level: Swiss-Prot protein existence level 1. Binding protein with a strong affinity to the bleomycin family of antibiotics. Binds to CL990; an antimitotic-antibiotic compound. From Klebsiella pneumoniae.
   4414..4535    +  polyA_signal   SV40 poly(A) signal: SV40 polyadenylation signal
   4608..4624    -  protein_bind   lac operator: The lac repressor binds to the lac operator to inhibit transcription in E. coli. This inhibition can be relieved by adding lactose or isopropyl-β-D-thiogalactopyranoside (IPTG). lac repressor encoded by lacI
   4632..4662    -  promoter       lac promoter: promoter for the E. coli lac operon
   4677..4698    -  protein_bind   CAP binding site: CAP binding activates transcription in the presence of cAMP. E. coli catabolite activator protein
   4711..4803    -  CDS            lacI (fragment): lac repressor; lacI; The lac repressor binds to the lac operator to inhibit transcription in E. coli. This inhibition can be relieved by adding lactose or isopropyl-β-D-thiogalactopyranoside (IPTG).
   4986..5574    -  rep_origin     ori: high-copy-number ColE1/pMB1/pBR322/pUC origin of replication
   5745..6605    -  CDS            AmpR: β-lactamase; bla; confers resistance to ampicillin, carbenicillin, and related antibiotics
   6606..6710    -  promoter       AmpR promoter: bla
   6769..6821    -  misc_feature   bom (fragment): basis of mobility region from pBR322
