[The description below was written by a language model from this plasmid's Addgene catalogue record and pLannotate feature annotations shown in this document.]
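Description:
pcDNA-SADB19G is a mammalian expression plasmid built on the pcDNA3.1 backbone that carries the glycoprotein (G) gene of the SAD B19 strain of rabies virus. The sequenced record is about 7 kb. In bacteria it is maintained at high copy through a ColE1/pUC-type origin and selected with ampicillin via the β-lactamase gene. An f1 origin is also present. For selection in mammalian cells, an SV40 early promoter drives a neomycin phosphotransferase gene followed by an SV40 polyadenylation signal, which allows G418 selection of stable transfectants.

The payload is a single expression cassette: the human CMV immediate-early enhancer and promoter drive the roughly 1.6 kb rabies G open reading frame, which is terminated by the bovine growth hormone poly(A) signal. T7 and SP6 promoters flank the insert as standard backbone elements. No epitope tag or reporter is annotated on the coding sequence. Several short annotated fragments (a truncated HIV-1 LTR match just downstream of the CMV promoter, partial ble, lacI and bom hits, and the lac promoter/operator region) appear to be backbone remnants or automated-annotation matches rather than functional parts.

Rabies G is the envelope protein that mediates receptor attachment and pH-dependent membrane fusion during viral entry. The associated publication concerns rabies virus variants for monitoring and manipulating defined neural circuits. In that context, a plasmid like this would typically supply G in trans, for example alongside other helper plasmids when recovering or complementing glycoprotein-deleted rabies virus. The record itself does not spell out a specific use.
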