Addgene plasmid #32633: pcDNA-SADB19G
Depositing lab: Edward Callaway. Depositing organization: Salk Institute for Biological Studies. Publication: New rabies virus variants for monitoring and manipulating activity and gene expression in defined neural circuits. Osakada F, Mori T, Cetin AH, Marshel JH, Virgen B, Callaway EM. Neuron. 2011 Aug 25;71(4):617-31. 10.1016/j.neuron.2011.07.005 PubMed 21867879.
Backbone
  Vector backbone: pcDNA3.1
  Backbone manufacturer: Invitrogen
  Backbone size w/o insert (bp): 5428
  Vector type: Mammalian Expression
  Selectable markers: Neomycin (select with G418)
Growth in bacteria
  Bacterial resistance: Ampicillin, 100 μg/mL
  Growth temperature: 37°C
  Growth strain: DH5alpha
  Copy number: High Copy
Gene/Insert
  Gene/Insert name: SADB19G (alt name: Rabies glycoprotein)
  Species: Rabies virus
  Insert size (bp): 1600
  Promoter: CMV
  Cloning method: Restriction Enzyme; 5′ cloning site NA (unknown if destroyed); 3′ cloning site NA (unknown if destroyed)
  Sequencing primers: 5′ CMV-F; 3′ BGH-rev
Terms and licenses: Academic/Nonprofit Terms; Industry Terms: Not Available to Industry
How to cite: pcDNA-SADB19G was a gift from Edward Callaway (Addgene plasmid # 32633 ; http://n2t.net/addgene:32633 ; RRID:Addgene_32633)
