>Addgene plasmid #32633 | pcDNA-SADB19G | addgene partial sequence | sequence record 38565 | CMV-F 5'-CGCAAATGGGCGGTAGGCGTG-3'
CTCTCTGGCTAACTAGAGAACCCACTGCTTACTGGCTTATCGAAATTAATACGACTCACTATAGGGAGAC
CCAAGCTTGGTACCGAGCTCGGATCCGCCACCATGGTTCCTCAGGCTCTCCTGTTTGTACCCCTTCTGGT
TTTTCCATTGTGTTTTGGGAAATTCCCTATTTACACGATACCAGACAAGCTTGGTCCCTGGAGTCCGATT
GACATACATCACCTCAGCTGCCCAAACAATTTGGTAGTGGAGGACGAAGGATGCACCAACCTGTCAGGGT
TCTCCTACATGGAACTTAAAGTTGGATACATCTTAGCCATAAAAGTGAACGGGTTCACTTGCACAGGCGT
TGTGACGGAGGCTGAAACCTACACTAACTTCGTTGGTTATGTCACAACCACGTTCAAAAGAAAGCATTTC
CGCCCAACACCAGATGCATGTAGAGCCGCGTACAACTGGAAGATGGCCGGTGACCCCAGATATGAAGAGT
CTCTACACAATCCGTACCCTGACTACCGCTGGCTTCGAACTGTAAAAACCACCAAGGAGTCTCTCGTTAT
CATATCTCCAAGTGTGGCAGATTTGGACCCATATGACAGATCCCTTCACTCGAGGGTCTTCCCTAGCGGG
AAGTGCTCAGGAGTAGCGGTGTCTTCTACCTACTGCTCCACTAACCACGATTACACCATTTGGATGCCCG
AGAATCCGAGACTAGGGATGTCTTGTGACATTTTTACCAATAGTAGAGGGAAGAGAGCATCCAAAGGGAG
TGAGACTTGCGGCTTTGTAGATGAAAGAGGCCTATATAAGTCTTTAAAAGGAGCATGCAAACTCAAGTTA
TGTGGAGTTCTAGGACTTAGACTTATGGATGGAACATGGGTCTCGAT
